Addgene plasmid #44281: pCIG-Flag-Sox9-IRES-nls-GFP
Depositing lab: Martin Cheung. Depositing organization: University of Hong Kong. Publication: Phosphorylation of Sox9 is required for neural crest delamination and is regulated downstream of BMP and canonical Wnt signaling. Liu JA, Wu MH, Yan CH, Chau BK, So H, Ng A, Chan A, Cheah KS, Briscoe J, Cheung M. Proc Natl Acad Sci U S A. 2013 Feb 19;110(8):2882-7. doi: 10.1073/pnas.1211747110. Epub 2013 Feb 4. PubMed 23382206.
Backbone
  Vector backbone: pCIG
  Backbone manufacturer: Sean Megason and Andrew McMahon
  Backbone size w/o insert (bp): 6240
  Total vector size (bp): 7740
  Vector type: Mammalian Expression
Growth in bacteria
  Bacterial resistance: Ampicillin, 100 μg/mL
  Growth temperature: 37°C
  Growth strain: DH5alpha
  Copy number: High Copy
Gene/Insert
  Gene/Insert name: Flag-Sox9
  Species: G. gallus (chicken)
  Insert size (bp): 1500
  GenBank ID: AB012236.1
  Entrez Gene: SOX9 (a.k.a. SOX-9)
  Promoter: CMV-IE enhancer and Chicken beta-actin promoter
  Tag / fusion protein: Flag (N terminal on insert)
  Cloning method: Restriction Enzyme; 5′ cloning site EcoRV (destroyed during cloning); 3′ cloning site EcoRV (destroyed during cloning)
  Sequencing primers: 5′ tacagctcctgggcaacgtg; 3′ gcttcggccagtaacgttag
Terms and licenses: Academic/Nonprofit Terms; Industry Terms: Not Available to Industry
How to cite: pCIG-Flag-Sox9-IRES-nls-GFP was a gift from Martin Cheung (Addgene plasmid # 44281 ; http://n2t.net/addgene:44281 ; RRID:Addgene_44281)
