[The description below was written by a language model from this plasmid's Addgene catalogue record.]
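Description:
pCIG-Flag-Sox9-IRES-nls-GFP is a mammalian-type expression plasmid built on the pCIG backbone, with a recorded total size of about 7.7 kb (a 6.2 kb backbone plus a 1.5 kb insert). It is maintained in E. coli as a high-copy plasmid under ampicillin selection. The record does not list the origin of replication or any eukaryotic selection marker, and no feature table is available, so element positions and other backbone details cannot be confirmed.

The payload is the chicken (Gallus gallus) SOX9 coding sequence carrying an N-terminal Flag epitope tag, inserted by blunt cloning at an EcoRV site that was destroyed at both junctions. Transcription is driven by the composite CMV immediate-early enhancer and chicken beta-actin promoter, a strong and broadly active arrangement in vertebrate cells. As the plasmid name indicates, the Sox9 open reading frame is followed by an internal ribosome entry site and a nuclear-localised GFP. A single bicistronic transcript therefore yields both Flag-Sox9 and a separate nuclear GFP reporter. This lets transfected or electroporated cells be identified by green nuclei without fusing a fluorescent protein to the transcription factor, while the Flag tag allows Sox9 itself to be detected or immunoprecipitated.

The associated publication concerns the requirement for Sox9 phosphorylation in neural crest delamination and its regulation downstream of BMP and canonical Wnt signalling. This fits use of the construct for forced expression of wild-type Sox9 in such developmental studies, though the record does not state the specific delivery method or experimental system.
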