>Addgene plasmid #44281 | pCIG-Flag-Sox9-IRES-nls-GFP | depositor partial sequence | sequence record 60297 | Flag-chick Sox9
AAGCTTCCACCATGGACTACAAGGACGACGATGACAAGGGATCCGAATTCATGAATCTCCTAGACCCCTT
CATGAAAATGACAGAAGAACAGGACAAATGCATCTCCGACGCCCCCAGCCCCACCATGTCGGATGACTCC
GCCGGGTCCCCCTGCCCCTCCGGATCCGGCTCGGACACGGAGAACACCCGACCTCAAGAGAACACCTTCC
CCAAAGGCGACCCGGACCTGAAGAAGGAGAGCGACGAGGACAAATTCCCCGTGTGCATCCGCGAGGCCGT
GAGCCAGGTGCTCAAGGGCTACGACTGGACCCTGGTGCCCATGCCCGTGCGGGTGAACGGATCCAGCAAG
AACAAACCCCACGTGAAGCGCCCCATGAACGCCTTCATGGTGTGGGCCCAGGCGGCTCGAAGGAAGCTGG
CTGACCAGTACCCGCATCTGCACAACGCCGAGCTCAGCAAGACGCTGGGCAAGCTGTGGAGGCTGCTGAA
TGAGAGCGAGAAGCGTCCCTTCGTGGAGGAGGCCGAGCGGCTGCGGGTGCAGCACAAGAAGGACCACCCC
GACTACAAGTACCAACCACGCAGGAGGAAGTCGGTGAAGAACGGGCAGTCGGAGCAGGAGGAGGGCTCCG
AGCAGACCCACATCTCCCCCAACGCCATCTTCAAGGCGCTGCAGGCGGACTCCCCGCAGTCATCCTCCAG
CATCAGCGAGGTGCACTCCCCCGGGGAGCACTCAGGGCAGTCGCAGGGCCCCCCCACGCCCCCCACCACC
CCCAAAACGGACGCTCAGCAGCCGGGCAAGCAGGACCTGAAGCGCGAGGGCCGCCCTTTGGCGGAAGGCG
GCCGCCAACCTCCCCACATCGATTTCCGAGACGTGGACATCGGCGAGCTCAGCAGCGACGTCATCTCCAA
CATCGAAACCTTCGACGTCAACGAGTTCGACCAATACCTGCCCCCCAACGGCCACCCGGGGGTCCCGGCC
ACCCACGGCCAGGTCACCACCTACAGCGGTACCTACGGCATCAGCAGCTCGGCCAGCTCTCCGGCGGGCG
CCGGGCACGCCTGGATGGCCAAGCAGCAGCCGCAGCCCCCACAGCCCCCAGCACAGCCCCCGGCACAGCA
CACACTGCCAGCACTGAGCGGTGAGCAGGGTCCGGCACAGCAGCGGCCGCACATCAAAACAGAGCAGCTG
AGCCCCAGCCACTACAGCGAGCAGCAGCAGCACTCCCCGCAGCAGCAGCAGCAGCAGCAACAGCAGCTGG
GCTACGGCTCCTTCAACCTGCAGCACTACGGCTCCTCGTACCCCCCCATCACCCGCTCGCAGTACGATTA
CACCGAGCACCAGAACTCCGGCTCCTACTACAGCCACGCCGCCGGGCAGAGCGGAGGCCTCTACTCCACC
TTCACCTACATGAACCCCACGCAGCGCCCCATGTACACCCCCATCGCAGACACGTCGGGGGTGCCCTCTA
TCCCGCAGACCCACAGCCCGCAGCACTGGGAACAGCCCGTCTACACGCAGCTCACCCGGCCTTAA
