>Addgene plasmid #44281 | pCIG-Flag-Sox9-IRES-nls-GFP | addgene partial sequence | sequence record 62459 | pCAGGS5 5'-ggttcggcttctggcgtgtgacc-3'
ATGTTATGCCTTCTTCTTTTTCCTACAGCTCCTGGGCAACGTGCTGGTTATTGTGCTGTCTCATCATTTT
GGCAAAGAATTGCTCGAGGTCGATCGACGGTATCGATAAGCTTGATAGCTTCCACCATGGACTACAAGGA
CGACGATGACAAGGGATCCGAATTCATGAATCTCCTAGACCCCTTCATGAAAATGACAGAAGAACAGGAC
AAATGCATCTCCGACGCCCCCAGCCCCACCATGTCGGATGACTCCGCCGGGTCCCCCTGCCCCTCCGGAT
CCGGCTCGGACACGGAGAACACCCGACCTCAAGAGAACACCTTCCCCAAAGGCGACCCGGACCTGAAGAA
GGAGAGCGACGAGGACAAATTCCCCGTGTGCATCCGCGAGGCCGTGAGCCAGGTGCTCAAGGGCTACGAC
TGGACCCTGGTGCCCATGCCCGTGCGGGTGAACGGATCCAGCAAGAACAAACCCCACGTGAAGCGCCCCA
TGAACGCCTTCATGGTGTGGGCCCAGGCGGCTCGAAGGAAGCTGGCTGACCAGTACCCGCATCTGCACAA
CGCCGAGCTCAGCAAGACGCTGGGCAAGCTGTGGAGGCTGCTGAATGAGAGCGAGAAGCGTCCCTTCGTG
GAGGAGGCCGAGCGGCTGCGGGTGCAGCACAAGAAGGACCACCCCGACTACAAGTACCAACCACGCAGGA
GGAAGTCGGTGAAGAACGGGCAGTCGGAGCAGGAGGAGGGCTCCGAGCAGACCCACATCTCCCCCAACGC
CATCTTCAAGGCGCTGCAGG
