>Addgene plasmid #44281 | pCIG-Flag-Sox9-IRES-nls-GFP | addgene partial sequence | sequence record 62464 | IRES-F 5'-TGGCTCTCCTCAAGCGTATT-3'
TTGTATGGGATCTGATCTGGGGCCTCGGTACACATGCTTTACATGTGTTTAGTCGAGGTTAAAAAAACGT
CTAGGCCCCCCGAACCACGGGGACGTGGTTTTCCTTTGAAAAACACGATGATAATATGGCCACAACCATG
GTGCACGTGGATCCAAAAAAGAAGAGAAAGGTAGATCCAAAAAAGAAGAGAAAGGTAGATCCAAAAAAGA
AGAGAAAGGTACACGTGTCCATGGTGAGCAAGGGCGAGGAGCTGTTCACCGGGGTGGTGCCCATCCTGGT
CGAGCTGGACGGCGACGTAAACGGCCACAAGTTCAGCGTGTCCGGCGAGGGCGAGGGCGATGCCACCTAC
GGCAAGCTGACCCTGAAGTTCATCTGCACCACCGGCAAGCTGCCCGTGCCCTGGCCCACCCTCGTGACCA
CCCTGACCTACGGCGTGCAGTGCTTCAGCCGCTACCCCGACCACATGAAGCAGCACGACTTCTTCAAGTC
CGCCATGCCCGAAGGCTACGTCCAGGAGCGCACCATCTTCTTCAAGGACGACGGCAACTACAAGACCCGC
GCCGAGGTGAAGTTCGAGGGCGACACCCTGGTGAACCGCATCGAGCTGAAGGGCATCGACTTCAAGGAGG
ACGGCAACATCCTGGGGCACAAGCTGGAGTACAACTACAACAGCCACAACGTCTATATCATGGCCGACA
